>Addgene plasmid #170737 | pSUMO R106L-CPTP | addgene full sequence | sequence record 337027 | Addgene NGS Result
GGTCGAGATCCCGGTGCCTAATGAGTGAGCTAACTTACATTAATTGCGTTGCGCTCACTGCCCGCTTTCC
AGTCGGGAAACCTGTCGTGCCAGCTGCATTAATGAATCGGCCAACGCGCGGGGAGAGGCGGTTTGCGTAT
TGGGCGCCAGGGTGGTTTTTCTTTTCACCAGTGAGACGGGCAACAGCTGATTGCCCTTCACCGCCTGGCC
CTGAGAGAGTTGCAGCAAGCGGTCCACGCTGGTTTGCCCCAGCAGGCGAAAATCCTGTTTGATGGTGGTT
AACGGCGGGATATAACATGAGCTGTCTTCGGTATCGTCGTATCCCACTACCGAGATGTCCGCACCAACGC
GCAGCCCGGACTCGGTAATGGCGCGCATTGCGCCCAGCGCCATCTGATCGTTGGCAACCAGCATCGCAGT
GGGAACGATGCCCTCATTCAGCATTTGCATGGTTTGTTGAAAACCGGACATGGCACTCCAGTCGCCTTCC
CGTTCCGCTATCGGCTGAATTTGATTGCGAGTGAGATATTTATGCCAGCCAGCCAGACGCAGACGCGCCG
AGACAGAACTTAATGGGCCCGCTAACAGCGCGATTTGCTGGTGACCCAATGCGACCAGATGCTCCACGCC
CAGTCGCGTACCGTCTTCATGGGAGAAAATAATACTGTTGATGGGTGTCTGGTCAGAGACATCAAGAAAT
AACGCCGGAACATTAGTGCAGGCAGCTTCCACAGCAATGGCATCCTGGTCATCCAGCGGATAGTTAATGA
TCAGCCCACTGACGCGTTGCGCGAGAAGATTGTGCACCGCCGCTTTACAGGCTTCGACGCCGCTTCGTTC
TACCATCGACACCACCACGCTGGCACCCAGTTGATCGGCGCGAGATTTAATCGCCGCGACAATTTGCGAC
GGCGCGTGCAGGGCCAGACTGGAGGTGGCAACGCCAATCAGCAACGACTGTTTGCCCGCCAGTTGTTGTG
CCACGCGGTTGGGAATGTAATTCAGCTCCGCCATCGCCGCTTCCACTTTTTCCCGCGTTTTCGCAGAAAC
GTGGCTGGCCTGGTTCACCACGCGGGAAACGGTCTGATAAGAGACACCGGCATACTCTGCGACATCGTAT
AACGTTACTGGTTTCACATTCACCACCCTGAATTGACTCTCTTCCGGGCGCTATCATGCCATACCGCGAA
AGGTTTTGCGCCATTCGATGGTGTCCGGGATCTCGACGCTCTCCCTTATGCGACTCCTGCATTAGGAAAT
TAATACGACTCACTATAGGGGAATTGTGAGCGGATAACAATTCCCCTGTAGAAATAATTTTGTTTAACTT
TAATAAGGAGATATACCATGGGCAGCAGCCATCATCATCATCATCACAGCAGCGGCCTGGTGCCGCGCGG
CAGCCACATGGCAAGCATGTCGGACTCAGAAGTCAATCAAGAAGCTAAGCCAGAGGTCAAGCCAGAAGTC
AAGCCTGAGACTCACATCAATTTAAAGGTGTCCGATGGATCTTCAGAGATCTTCTTCAAGATCAAAAAGA
CCACTCCTTTAAGAAGGCTGATGGAAGCGTTCGCTAAAAGACAGGGTAAGGAAATGGACTCCTTAAGATT
CTTGTACGACGGTATTAGAATCCAAGCTGATCAGACCCCTGAAGATTTGGACATGGAGGATAACGATATT
ATTGAGGCTCACAGAGAACAGATTGGTGGATCCATGGATGACTCGGAGACAGGTTTCAATCTGAAAGTCG
TCCTGGTCAGTTTCAAGCAGTGTCTCGATGAGAAGGAAGAGGTCTTGCTGGACCCCTACATTGCCAGCTG
GAAGGGCCTGGTCAGGTTTCTGAACAGCCTGGGCACCATCTTCTCATTCATCTCCAAGGACGTGGTCTCC
AAGCTGCGGATCATGGAGCGCCTCAGGGGCGGCCCGCAGAGCGAGCACTACCGCAGCCTGCAGGCCATGG
TGGCCCATGAGCTGAGCAACCGGCTGGTGGACCTGGAGCGCCGCTCCCACCACCCGGAGTCTGGCTGCCT
GACGGTGCTGCGCCTGCACCGCGCCCTGCACTGGCTGCAGCTGTTCCTGGAGGGCCTGCGTACCAGCCCC
GAGGACGCACGCACCTCCGCGCTCTGCGCCGACTCCTACAACGCCTCGCTGGCCGCCTACCACCCCTGGG
TTGTGCGCCGCGCCGTCACCGTGGCCTTCTGCACGCTGCCCACACGCGAGGTCTTCCTGGAGGCCATGAA
CGTGGGGCCCCCGGAGCAGGCCGTGCAGATGCTAGGCGAGGCCCTCCCCTTCATCCAGCGTGTCTACAAC
GTCTCCCAGAAGCTCTACGCCGAGCACTCCCTGCTGGACCTGCCCTAGGTCGAGTCTGGTAAAGAAACCG
CTGCTGCGAAATTTGAACGCCAGCACATGGACTCGTCTACTAGCGCAGCTTAATTAACCTAGGCTGCTGC
CACCGCTGAGCAATAACTAGCATAACCCCTTGGGGCCTCTAAACGGGTCTTGAGGGGTTTTTTGCTGAAA
CCTCAGGCATTTGAGAAGCACACGGTCACACTGCTTCCGGTAGTCAATAAACCGGTAAACCAGCAATAGA
CATAAGCGGCTATTTAACGACCCTGCCCTGAACCGACGACAAGCTGACGACCGGGTCTCCGCAAGTGGCA
CTTTTCGGGGAAATGTGCGCGGAACCCCTATTTGTTTATTTTTCTAAATACATTCAAATATGTATCCGCT
CATGAATTAATTCTTAGAAAAACTCATCGAGCATCAAATGAAACTGCAATTTATTCATATCAGGATTATC
AATACCATATTTTTGAAAAAGCCGTTTCTGTAATGAAGGAGAAAACTCACCGAGGCAGTTCCATAGGATG
GCAAGATCCTGGTATCGGTCTGCGATTCCGACTCGTCCAACATCAATACAACCTATTAATTTCCCCTCGT
CAAAAATAAGGTTATCAAGTGAGAAATCACCATGAGTGACGACTGAATCCGGTGAGAATGGCAAAAGTTT
ATGCATTTCTTTCCAGACTTGTTCAACAGGCCAGCCATTACGCTCGTCATCAAAATCACTCGCATCAACC
AAACCGTTATTCATTCGTGATTGCGCCTGAGCGAGACGAAATACGCGGTCGCTGTTAAAAGGACAATTAC
AAACAGGAATCGAATGCAACCGGCGCAGGAACACTGCCAGCGCATCAACAATATTTTCACCTGAATCAGG
ATATTCTTCTAATACCTGGAATGCTGTTTTCCCGGGGATCGCAGTGGTGAGTAACCATGCATCATCAGGA
GTACGGATAAAATGCTTGATGGTCGGAAGAGGCATAAATTCCGTCAGCCAGTTTAGTCTGACCATCTCAT
CTGTAACATCATTGGCAACGCTACCTTTGCCATGTTTCAGAAACAACTCTGGCGCATCGGGCTTCCCATA
CAATCGATAGATTGTCGCACCTGATTGCCCGACATTATCGCGAGCCCATTTATACCCATATAAATCAGCA
TCCATGTTGGAATTTAATCGCGGCCTAGAGCAAGACGTTTCCCGTTGAATATGGCTCATACTCTTCCTTT
TTCAATATTATTGAAGCATTTATCAGGGTTATTGTCTCATGAGCGGATACATATTTGAATGTATTTAGAA
AAATAAACAAATAGGCATGCAGCGCTCTTCCGCTTCCTCGCTCACTGACTCGCTACGCTCGGTCGTTCGA
CTGCGGCGAGCGGTGTCAGCTCACTCAAAAGCGGTAATACGGTTATCCACAGAATCAGGGGATAAAGCCG
GAAAGAACATGTGAGCAAAAAGCAAAGCACCGGAAGAAGCCAACGCCGCAGGCGTTTTTCCATAGGCTCC
GCCCCCCTGACGAGCATCACAAAAATCGACGCTCAAGCCAGAGGTGGCGAAACCCGACAGGACTATAAAG
ATACCAGGCGTTTCCCCCTGGAAGCTCCCTCGTGCGCTCTCCTGTTCCGACCCTGCCGCTTACCGGATAC
CTGTCCGCCTTTCTCCCTTCGGGAAGCGTGGCGCTTTCTCATAGCTCACGCTGTTGGTATCTCAGTTCGG
TGTAGGTCGTTCGCTCCAAGCTGGGCTGTGTGCACGAACCCCCCGTTCAGCCCGACCGCTGCGCCTTATC
CGGTAACTATCGTCTTGAGTCCAACCCGGTAAGACACGACTTATCGCCACTGGCAGCAGCCATTGGTAAC
TGATTTAGAGGACTTTGTCTTGAAGTTATGCACCTGTTAAGGCTAAACTGAAAGAACAGATTTTGGTGAG
TGCGGTCCTCCAACCCACTTACCTTGGTTCAAAGAGTTGGTAGCTCAGCGAACCTTGAGAAAACCACCGT
TGGTAGCGGTGGTTTTTCTTTATTTATGAGATGATGAATCAATCGGTCTATCAAGTCAACGAACAGCTAT
TCCGTTACTCTAGATTTCAGTGCAATTTATCTCTTCAAATGTAGCACCTGAAGTCAGCCCCATACGATAT
AAGTTGTAATTCTCATGTTAGTCATGCCCCGCGCCCACCGGAAGGAGCTGACTGGGTTGAAGGCTCTCAA
GGGCATC
Features (pLannotate 1.2.2; 19 found; start..end, strand, type, name):
     21..42      -  protein_bind   CAP binding site: CAP binding activates transcription in the presence of cAMP. E. coli catabolite activator protein
     55..1137    -  CDS            lacI: lac repressor; lacI; The lac repressor binds to the lac operator to inhibit transcription in E. coli. This inhibition can be relieved by adding lactose or isopropyl-β-D-thiogalactopyranoside (IPTG).
   1138..1215    -  promoter       lacI promoter: lacI
   1223..1258    -  CDS            TcR (fragment): tetracycline efflux protein; tet; confers resistance to tetracycline
   1261..1279    +  promoter       T7 promoter: promoter for bacteriophage T7 RNA polymerase
   1280..1304    +  protein_bind   lac operator: The lac repressor binds to the lac operator to inhibit transcription in E. coli. This inhibition can be relieved by adding lactose or isopropyl-β-D-thiogalactopyranoside (IPTG). lac repressor encoded by lacI
   1319..1341    +  RBS            RBS: efficient ribosome binding site from bacteriophage T7 gene 10 (Olins and Rangwala, 1989)
   1360..1376    +  CDS            capTEV™ (fragment): composite tag for in vivo biotinylation, TEV protease cleavage, and 6xHis tagging
   1387..1404    +  CDS            thrombin site: thrombin recognition and cleavage site
   1417..1709    +  CDS            SUMO (fragment): cleavable ubiquitin-like protein tag; S. cerevisiae SMT3 (truncated)
   1714..2355    +  CDS            CPTP: CPTP_HUMAN - Also known as GLTPD1 From Homo sapiens (Human).
   2371..2412    +  CDS            S-Tag (fragment): affinity and epitope tag derived from pancreatic ribonuclease A
   2442..2459    +  CDS            SET1 (fragment): solubility-enhancement tag derived from T7 phage gene 10B
   2467..2514    +  terminator     T7 terminator: transcription terminator for bacteriophage T7 RNA polymerase
   2678..2735    +  promoter       AmpR promoter (fragment): bla
   2744..3559    -  CDS            KanR: aminoglycoside phosphotransferase; aph(3')-Ia; confers resistance to kanamycin in bacteria or G418 (Geneticin®) in eukaryotes
   3560..3651    -  promoter       AmpR promoter: bla
   3667..4416    -  rep_origin     RSF ori: Plasmids containing the RSF 1030 origin of replication can be propagated in E. coli cells that contain additional plasmids with compatible origins.
   4499..6       -  CDS            TcR (fragment) (across the origin): tetracycline efflux protein; tet; confers resistance to tetracycline
