[The description below was written by a language model from this plasmid's Addgene catalogue record and pLannotate feature annotations shown in this document.]
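Description:
pSUMO R106L-CPTP is a bacterial expression plasmid of about 4.6 kb for producing a point mutant of human ceramide-1-phosphate transfer protein (CPTP, also known as GLTPD1), a member of the glycolipid transfer protein superfamily. It is built on a pSUMO backbone. The plasmid replicates from an RSF 1030 origin, which is compatible with other common origins in the same E. coli cell, and is selected with kanamycin through an aph(3')-Ia resistance gene. The catalogue lists it as high copy. Short annotated tetracycline-resistance and AmpR promoter fragments appear to be backbone remnants rather than functional markers.

Expression is driven by a T7 promoter followed by a lac operator and the phage T7 gene 10 ribosome binding site. A lacI gene with its own promoter is carried on the plasmid, so transcription is repressed until IPTG is added and requires a host that supplies T7 RNA polymerase. The reading frame begins with a short element annotated as a fragment of a His-containing composite tag. It continues through a thrombin cleavage site and a truncated yeast SMT3 (SUMO) domain, which is fused directly upstream of the CPTP coding sequence carrying the R106L substitution. SUMO fusions generally improve solubility and can be removed by a SUMO-specific protease. Small S-Tag and SET1 fragments lie between the CPTP sequence and the T7 terminator. The record does not show whether they are translated, and the cloning sites are not recorded.

The stated purpose is expression of GLTP superfamily proteins, which suits this plasmid to producing recombinant R106L-CPTP. The record does not state the functional effect of the mutation.
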