Addgene plasmid #170737: pSUMO R106L-CPTP
Purpose: The plasmids contain inserts (ORFs) for expressing various members of the GlycoLipid Transfer Protein (GLTP) superfamily.
Depositing lab: Rhoderick Brown. Depositing organization: University of Minnesota. Publication: Non-vesicular trafficking by a ceramide-1-phosphate transfer protein regulates eicosanoids. Simanshu DK, Kamlekar RK, Wijesinghe DS, Zou X, Zhai X, Mishra SK, Molotkovsky JG, Malinina L, Hinchcliffe EH, Chalfant CE, Brown RE, Patel DJ. Nature. 2013 Aug 22;500(7463):463-7. doi: 10.1038/nature12332. Epub 2013 Jul 17. PubMed 23863933.
Backbone
  Vector backbone: pSUMO
  Vector type: Bacterial Expression
Growth in bacteria
  Bacterial resistance: Kanamycin, 50 μg/mL
  Growth temperature: 37°C
  Growth strain: DH5alpha
  Copy number: High Copy
Gene/Insert
  Gene/Insert name: R106L-CPTP
  Species: H. sapiens (human)
  Mutation: R106L
  Entrez Gene: CPTP (a.k.a. GLTPD1)
  Tag / fusion protein: SUMO (N terminal on backbone)
  Cloning method: Restriction Enzyme; 5′ cloning site Unknown (unknown if destroyed)
Terms and licenses: Academic/Nonprofit Terms; Industry Terms: Not Available to Industry
How to cite: pSUMO R106L-CPTP was a gift from Rhoderick Brown (Addgene plasmid # 170737 ; http://n2t.net/addgene:170737 ; RRID:Addgene_170737)
